Addgene plasmid #120014: pMaCTag-P03
Purpose: Template for C-terminal PCR tagging of mammalian genes (Puromycin selection) with moxCerulean3
Depositing lab: Michael Knop. Depositing organization: Universitaet Heidelberg. Publication: CRISPR-Cas12a-assisted PCR tagging of mammalian genes. Fueller J, Herbst K, Meurer M, Gubicza K, Kurtulmus B, Knopf JD, Kirrmaier D, Buchmuller BC, Pereira G, Lemberg MK, Knop M. J Cell Biol. 2020 Jun 1;219(6). pii: 151766. doi: 10.1083/jcb.201910210. PubMed 32406907.
Backbone
  Vector backbone: pFA6a
  Backbone size w/o insert (bp): 2412
  Vector type: PCR Template
  Selectable markers: Puromycin
Growth in bacteria
  Bacterial resistance: Ampicillin, 100 μg/mL
  Growth temperature: 37°C
  Growth strain: DH5alpha
  Copy number: High Copy
Gene/Insert
  Gene/Insert name: moxCerulean3
  Species: H. sapiens (human)
  Promoter: None
  Tag / fusion protein: moxCerulean3 (C terminal on backbone)
  Cloning method: Restriction Enzyme; 5′ cloning site BamHI (not destroyed); 3′ cloning site SpeI (not destroyed)
  Sequencing primers: 5′ SP6; 3′ AAACCACAACTAGAATGCAGTG
Terms and licenses: Academic/Nonprofit Terms; Industry Terms: Not Available to Industry
Depositor comments: Template plasmid for C-terminal PCR tagging of mammalian genes. For M1 and M2 tagging oligo design please visit www.pcr-tagging.com Please visit https://www.biorxiv.org/content/early/2018/11/20/473876 for BioRxiv preprint
How to cite: pMaCTag-P03 was a gift from Michael Knop (Addgene plasmid # 120014 ; http://n2t.net/addgene:120014 ; RRID:Addgene_120014)
