[The description below was written by a language model from this plasmid's Addgene catalogue record and pLannotate feature annotations shown in this document.]
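Description:
pMaCTag-P03 is a 4,807 bp PCR template plasmid built on the pFA6a backbone. It is not meant to be transfected as an expression vector, but to serve as the source of a cassette for C-terminal tagging of endogenous mammalian genes in the CRISPR-Cas12a-assisted PCR tagging approach. It is maintained in E. coli at high copy through a ColE1/pUC-type origin with ampicillin selection (AmpR under its own bla promoter). Short lacI, rop and bom fragments are backbone remnants, and SP6 and T7 promoters flank the cassette.

The cassette begins with a promoterless moxCerulean3 coding sequence, a cyan fluorescent protein derived from Aequorea victoria, followed by an SV40 polyadenylation signal. No promoter is needed because the tag is intended to be fused in frame to the 3′ end of a chromosomal gene and expressed from that gene's own regulatory elements. Downstream lies a puromycin selection unit: the SV40 enhancer/early promoter drives the pac gene (puromycin N-acetyltransferase) and is terminated by a bGH poly(A) signal. A human U6 RNA polymerase III promoter follows with no annotated transcript behind it. In the PCR tagging scheme, the gene-specific tagging oligos (M1 and M2) supply the homology to the target locus, and the U6 promoter is positioned to drive a Cas12a crRNA presumably added by the reverse oligo, although the record does not spell this out. Two same-orientation loxP sites bracket the selection unit and U6 promoter, which should allow Cre-mediated excision of these elements after integration and leave the tag and its SV40 poly(A). The sequencing-derived and depositor sequences carry identical feature sets and differ only in their start coordinate.
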