Features (pLannotate 1.2.2; 16 found; start..end, strand, type, name):
     64..777     +  CDS            moxCerulean3: moxCerulean3 is a basic (constitutively fluorescent) cyan fluorescent protein published in 2015, derived from Aequorea victoria.
    787..908     +  polyA_signal   SV40 poly(A) signal: SV40 polyadenylation signal
    915..948     +  protein_bind   loxP: Cre-mediated recombination occurs in the 8-bp core sequence (GCATACAT). Cre recombinase
    955..1271    +  promoter       SV40 promoter: SV40 enhancer and early promoter
   1284..1880    +  CDS            pac: PUAC_STRAD - Protein predicted: Swiss-Prot protein existence level 4. Detoxification of puromycin. From Streptomyces alboniger.
   1893..2117    +  polyA_signal   bGH poly(A) signal: bovine growth hormone polyadenylation signal
   2124..2364    +  promoter       U6 promoter: RNA polymerase III promoter for human U6 snRNA
   2374..2407    +  protein_bind   loxP: Cre-mediated recombination occurs in the 8-bp core sequence (GCATACAT). Cre recombinase
   2445..2463    -  promoter       T7 promoter: promoter for bacteriophage T7 RNA polymerase
   2485..2538    -  CDS            lacI (fragment): lac repressor; lacI; The lac repressor binds to the lac operator to inhibit transcription in E. coli. This inhibition can be relieved by adding lactose or isopropyl-β-D-thiogalactopyranoside (IPTG).
   2721..3309    -  rep_origin     ori: high-copy-number ColE1/pMB1/pBR322/pUC origin of replication
   3480..4340    -  CDS            AmpR: β-lactamase; bla; confers resistance to ampicillin, carbenicillin, and related antibiotics
   4341..4445    -  promoter       AmpR promoter: bla
   4540..4575    +  CDS            rop (fragment): Rop protein, which maintains plasmids at low copy number; rop
   4677..4728    +  misc_feature   bom (fragment): basis of mobility region from pBR322
   4791..2       +  promoter       SP6 promoter (across the origin): promoter for bacteriophage SP6 RNA polymerase
>Addgene plasmid #120014 | pMaCTag-P03 | depositor full sequence | sequence record 228040 | pMaCTag-P03 sequence 4807 bps
GAACGCGGCCGCCAGCTGAAGCTTCGTACGTCAGGTGGAGGAGGTAGTGGCGGAGGCGGATCCGTGTCAA
AGGGCGAAGAGCTGTTTACTGGAGTCGTCCCAATTCTGGTGGAGCTGGATGGAGATGTCAACGGGCATAA
GTTTTCAGTGCGAGGAGAGGGAGAAGGAGACGCTACCAACGGCAAGCTGACACTGAAATTCATCAGCACC
ACAGGGAAGCTGCCCGTGCCTTGGCCAACCCTGGTCACTACCCTGAGTTGGGGCGTCCAGTCATTTGCCC
GATACCCAGACCACATGAAGCAGCATGATTTCTTTAAATCCGCTATGCCCGAGGGCTACGTGCAGGAACG
GACAATTTTCTTTAAGGACGATGGAACATACAAAACTAGAGCAGAGGTGAAGTTCGAAGGAGACACTCTG
GTCAACAGGATCGAGCTGAAGGGCATTGACTTTAAAGAAGATGGAAATATCCTGGGCCACAAACTGGAGT
ACAACGCCATCCATGGCAACGTGTACATTACAGCTGATAAGCAGAAAAACGGGATTAAGGCAAATTTCGG
ACTGAACTGCAATGTGGAAGACGGGAGTGTCCAGCTGGCCGATCACTACCAGCAGAACACTCCTATCGGC
GACGGGCCCGTGCTGCTGCCTGATAATCATTATCTGAGCACCCAGTCCAAGCTGTCTAAGGACCCCAATG
AGAAAAGAGATCACATGGTGCTGCTGGAGTTTGTGACCGCTGCTGGCATTACCCTGGGGATGGACGAGCT
GTACAAGTGAACTAGTAACTTGTTTATTGCAGCTTATAATGGTTACAAATAAAGCAATAGCATCACAAAT
TTCACAAATAAAGCATTTTTTTCACTGCATTCTAGTTGTGGTTTGTCCAAACTCATCAATGTATCTTAGT
CGATATAACTTCGTATAGCATACATTATACGAAGTTATGTCGACGGTGTGGAAAGTCCCCAGGCTCCCCA
GCAGGCAGAAGTATGCAAAGCATGCATCTCAATTAGTCAGCAACCAGGTGTGGAAAGTCCCCAGGCTCCC
CAGCAGGCAGAAGTATGCAAAGCATGCATCTCAATTAGTCAGCAACCATAGTCCCGCCCCTAACTCCGCC
CATCCCGCCCCTAACTCCGCCCAGTTCCGCCCATTCTCCGCCCCATGGCTGACTAATTTTTTTTATTTAT
GCAGAGGCCGAGGCCGCCTCGGCCTCTGAGCTATTCCAGAAGTAGTGAGGAGGCTTTTTTGGAGGCCTAG
GCTTTTGCAAAGAATTCGCCACCATGACTGAGTACAAGCCTACTGTGCGTTTAGCCACCAGGGATGATGT
GCCACGAGCCGTGAGGACACTAGCAGCCGCCTTTGCTGACTACCCAGCTACAAGGCACACCGTGGACCCT
GACAGACACATTGAAAGAGTCACAGAACTTCAGGAGCTGTTTTTAACTAGGGTGGGCCTGGATATTGGCA
AAGTCTGGGTGGCCGATGATGGAGCAGCAGTTGCAGTGTGGACCACCCCAGAGTCTGTTGAAGCTGGAGC
TGTCTTTGCAGAAATTGGACCAAGAATGGCCGAGTTATCTGGCAGCAGGCTGGCTGCTCAACAGCAGATG
GAAGGATTATTAGCTCCCCACAGACCCAAGGAGCCTGCCTGGTTCCTGGCAACAGTTGGAGTTTCTCCAG
ACCATCAGGGCAAGGGCTTAGGATCTGCTGTGGTGCTGCCTGGTGTGGAAGCAGCTGAGAGAGCTGGGGT
GCCAGCATTTCTGGAGACATCAGCTCCTAGAAACCTGCCCTTCTATGAACGGCTGGGCTTCACAGTGACT
GCTGATGTGGAGGTGCCTGAGGGCCCCAGAACCTGGTGCATGACAAGAAAACCAGGAGCCTGACTGCAGC
GACTGTGCCTTCTAGTTGCCAGCCATCTGTTGTTTGCCCCTCCCCCGTGCCTTCCTTGACCCTGGAAGGT
GCCACTCCCACTGTCCTTTCCTAATAAAATGAGGAAATTGCATCGCATTGTCTGAGTAGGTGTCATTCTA
TTCTGGGGGGTGGGGTGGGGCAGGACAGCAAGGGGGAGGATTGGGAAGACAATAGCAGGCATGCTGGGGA
TGCGGTGGGCTCTATGGCTCGAGGAGGGCCTATTTCCCATGATTCCTTCATATTTGCATATACGATACAA
GGCTGTTAGAGAGATAATTGGAATTAATTTGACTGTAAACACAAAGATATTAGTACAAAATACGTGACGT
AGAAAGTAATAATTTCTTGGGTAGTTTGCAGTTTTAAAATTATGTTTTAAAATGGACTATCATATGCTTA
CCGTAACTTGAAAGTATTTCGATTTCTTGGCTTTATATATCTTGTGGAAAGGACGAAACACCGATAACTT
CGTATAGCATACATTATACGAAGTTATGGTACCGATGCAGCTAGCCCGCGGATCTGCCGGTCTCCCTATA
GTGAGTCGTATTAATTTCGATAAGCCAGGTTAACCTGCATTAATGAATCGGCCAACGCGCGGGGAGAGGC
GGTTTGCGTATTGGGCGCTCTTCCGCTTCCTCGCTCACTGACTCGCTGCGCTCGGTCGTTCGGCTGCGGC
GAGCGGTATCAGCTCACTCAAAGGCGGTAATACGGTTATCCACAGAATCAGGGGATAACGCAGGAAAGAA
CATGTGAGCAAAAGGCCAGCAAAAGGCCAGGAACCGTAAAAAGGCCGCGTTGCTGGCGTTTTTCCATAGG
CTCCGCCCCCCTGACGAGCATCACAAAAATCGACGCTCAAGTCAGAGGTGGCGAAACCCGACAGGACTAT
AAAGATACCAGGCGTTTCCCCCTGGAAGCTCCCTCGTGCGCTCTCCTGTTCCGACCCTGCCGCTTACCGG
ATACCTGTCCGCCTTTCTCCCTTCGGGAAGCGTGGCGCTTTCTCAATGCTCACGCTGTAGGTATCTCAGT
TCGGTGTAGGTCGTTCGCTCCAAGCTGGGCTGTGTGCACGAACCCCCCGTTCAGCCCGACCGCTGCGCCT
TATCCGGTAACTATCGTCTTGAGTCCAACCCGGTAAGACACGACTTATCGCCACTGGCAGCAGCCACTGG
TAACAGGATTAGCAGAGCGAGGTATGTAGGCGGTGCTACAGAGTTCTTGAAGTGGTGGCCTAACTACGGC
TACACTAGAAGGACAGTATTTGGTATCTGCGCTCTGCTGAAGCCAGTTACCTTCGGAAAAAGAGTTGGTA
GCTCTTGATCCGGCAAACAAACCACCGCTGGTAGCGGTGGTTTTTTTGTTTGCAAGCAGCAGATTACGCG
CAGAAAAAAAGGATCTCAAGAAGATCCTTTGATCTTTTCTACGGGGTCTGACGCTCAGTGGAACGAAAAC
TCACGTTAAGGGATTTTGGTCATGAGATTATCAAAAAGGATCTTCACCTAGATCCTTTTAAATTAAAAAT
GAAGTTTTAAATCAATCTAAAGTATATATGAGTAAACTTGGTCTGACAGTTACCAATGCTTAATCAGTGA
GGCACCTATCTCAGCGATCTGTCTATTTCGTTCATCCATAGTTGCCTGACTCCCCGTCGTGTAGATAACT
ACGATACGGGAGGGCTTACCATCTGGCCCCAGTGCTGCAATGATACCGCGAGACCCACGCTCACCGGCTC
CAGATTTATCAGCAATAAACCAGCCAGCCGGAAGGGCCGAGCGCAGAAGTGGTCCTGCAACTTTATCCGC
CTCCATCCAGTCTATTAATTGTTGCCGGGAAGCTAGAGTAAGTAGTTCGCCAGTTAATAGTTTGCGCAAC
GTTGTTGCCATTGCTACAGGCATCGTGGTGTCACGCTCGTCGTTTGGTATGGCTTCATTCAGCTCCGGTT
CCCAACGATCAAGGCGAGTTACATGATCCCCCATGTTGTGCAAAAAAGCGGTTAGCTCCTTCGGTCCTCC
GATCGTTGTCAGAAGTAAGTTGGCCGCAGTGTTATCACTCATGGTTATGGCAGCACTGCATAATTCTCTT
ACTGTCATGCCATCCGTAAGATGCTTTTCTGTGACTGGTGAGTACTCAACCAAGTCATTCTGAGAATAGT
GTATGCGGCGACCGAGTTGCTCTTGCCCGGCGTCAATACGGGATAATACCGCGCCACATAGCAGAACTTT
AAAAGTGCTCATCATTGGAAAACGTTCTTCGGGGCGAAAACTCTCAAGGATCTTACCGCTGTTGAGATCC
AGTTCGATGTAACCCACTCGTGCACCCAACTGATCTTCAGCATCTTTTACTTTCACCAGCGTTTCTGGGT
GAGCAAAAACAGGAAGGCAAAATGCCGCAAAAAAGGGAATAAGGGCGACACGGAAATGTTGAATACTCAT
ACTCTTCCTTTTTCAATATTATTGAAGCATTTATCAGGGTTATTGTCTCATGAGCGGATACATATTTGAA
TGTATTTAGAAAAATAAACAAATAGGGGTTCCGCGCACATTTCCCCGAAAAGTGCCACCTGACGTCTAAG
AAACCATTATTATCATGACATTAACCTATAAAAATAGGCGTATCACGAGGCCCTTTCGTCTCGCGCGTTT
CGGTGATGACGGTGAAAACCTCTGACACATGCAGCTCCCGGAGACGGTCACAGCTTGTCTGTAAGCGGAT
GCCGGGAGCAGACAAGCCCGTCAGGGCGCGTCAGCGGGTGTTGGCGGGTGTCGGGGCTGGCTTAACTATG
CGGCATCAGAGCAGATTGTACTGAGAGTGCACCATATGGACATATTGTCGTTAGAACGCGGCTACAATTA
ATACATAACCTTATGTATCATACACATACGATTTAGGTGACACTATA
