Features (pLannotate 1.2.2; 16 found; start..end, strand, type, name):
      1..19      +  promoter       SP6 promoter: promoter for bacteriophage SP6 RNA polymerase
     81..794     +  CDS            moxCerulean3: moxCerulean3 is a basic (constitutively fluorescent) cyan fluorescent protein published in 2015, derived from Aequorea victoria.
    804..925     +  polyA_signal   SV40 poly(A) signal: SV40 polyadenylation signal
    932..965     +  protein_bind   loxP: Cre-mediated recombination occurs in the 8-bp core sequence (GCATACAT). Cre recombinase
    972..1288    +  promoter       SV40 promoter: SV40 enhancer and early promoter
   1301..1897    +  CDS            pac: PUAC_STRAD - Protein predicted: Swiss-Prot protein existence level 4. Detoxification of puromycin. From Streptomyces alboniger.
   1910..2134    +  polyA_signal   bGH poly(A) signal: bovine growth hormone polyadenylation signal
   2141..2381    +  promoter       U6 promoter: RNA polymerase III promoter for human U6 snRNA
   2391..2424    +  protein_bind   loxP: Cre-mediated recombination occurs in the 8-bp core sequence (GCATACAT). Cre recombinase
   2462..2480    -  promoter       T7 promoter: promoter for bacteriophage T7 RNA polymerase
   2502..2555    -  CDS            lacI (fragment): lac repressor; lacI; The lac repressor binds to the lac operator to inhibit transcription in E. coli. This inhibition can be relieved by adding lactose or isopropyl-β-D-thiogalactopyranoside (IPTG).
   2738..3326    -  rep_origin     ori: high-copy-number ColE1/pMB1/pBR322/pUC origin of replication
   3497..4357    -  CDS            AmpR: β-lactamase; bla; confers resistance to ampicillin, carbenicillin, and related antibiotics
   4358..4462    -  promoter       AmpR promoter: bla
   4557..4592    +  CDS            rop (fragment): Rop protein, which maintains plasmids at low copy number; rop
   4694..4745    +  misc_feature   bom (fragment): basis of mobility region from pBR322
>Addgene plasmid #120014 | pMaCTag-P03 | addgene full sequence | sequence record 232611 | Addgene NGS Result
ATTTAGGTGACACTATAGAACGCGGCCGCCAGCTGAAGCTTCGTACGTCAGGTGGAGGAGGTAGTGGCGG
AGGCGGATCCGTGTCAAAGGGCGAAGAGCTGTTTACTGGAGTCGTCCCAATTCTGGTGGAGCTGGATGGA
GATGTCAACGGGCATAAGTTTTCAGTGCGAGGAGAGGGAGAAGGAGACGCTACCAACGGCAAGCTGACAC
TGAAATTCATCAGCACCACAGGGAAGCTGCCCGTGCCTTGGCCAACCCTGGTCACTACCCTGAGTTGGGG
CGTCCAGTCATTTGCCCGATACCCAGACCACATGAAGCAGCATGATTTCTTTAAATCCGCTATGCCCGAG
GGCTACGTGCAGGAACGGACAATTTTCTTTAAGGACGATGGAACATACAAAACTAGAGCAGAGGTGAAGT
TCGAAGGAGACACTCTGGTCAACAGGATCGAGCTGAAGGGCATTGACTTTAAAGAAGATGGAAATATCCT
GGGCCACAAACTGGAGTACAACGCCATCCATGGCAACGTGTACATTACAGCTGATAAGCAGAAAAACGGG
ATTAAGGCAAATTTCGGACTGAACTGCAATGTGGAAGACGGGAGTGTCCAGCTGGCCGATCACTACCAGC
AGAACACTCCTATCGGCGACGGGCCCGTGCTGCTGCCTGATAATCATTATCTGAGCACCCAGTCCAAGCT
GTCTAAGGACCCCAATGAGAAAAGAGATCACATGGTGCTGCTGGAGTTTGTGACCGCTGCTGGCATTACC
CTGGGGATGGACGAGCTGTACAAGTGAACTAGTAACTTGTTTATTGCAGCTTATAATGGTTACAAATAAA
GCAATAGCATCACAAATTTCACAAATAAAGCATTTTTTTCACTGCATTCTAGTTGTGGTTTGTCCAAACT
CATCAATGTATCTTAGTCGATATAACTTCGTATAGCATACATTATACGAAGTTATGTCGACGGTGTGGAA
AGTCCCCAGGCTCCCCAGCAGGCAGAAGTATGCAAAGCATGCATCTCAATTAGTCAGCAACCAGGTGTGG
AAAGTCCCCAGGCTCCCCAGCAGGCAGAAGTATGCAAAGCATGCATCTCAATTAGTCAGCAACCATAGTC
CCGCCCCTAACTCCGCCCATCCCGCCCCTAACTCCGCCCAGTTCCGCCCATTCTCCGCCCCATGGCTGAC
TAATTTTTTTTATTTATGCAGAGGCCGAGGCCGCCTCGGCCTCTGAGCTATTCCAGAAGTAGTGAGGAGG
CTTTTTTGGAGGCCTAGGCTTTTGCAAAGAATTCGCCACCATGACTGAGTACAAGCCTACTGTGCGTTTA
GCCACCAGGGATGATGTGCCACGAGCCGTGAGGACACTAGCAGCCGCCTTTGCTGACTACCCAGCTACAA
GGCACACCGTGGACCCTGACAGACACATTGAAAGAGTCACAGAACTTCAGGAGCTGTTTTTAACTAGGGT
GGGCCTGGATATTGGCAAAGTCTGGGTGGCCGATGATGGAGCAGCAGTTGCAGTGTGGACCACCCCAGAG
TCTGTTGAAGCTGGAGCTGTCTTTGCAGAAATTGGACCAAGAATGGCCGAGTTATCTGGCAGCAGGCTGG
CTGCTCAACAGCAGATGGAAGGATTATTAGCTCCCCACAGACCCAAGGAGCCTGCCTGGTTCCTGGCAAC
AGTTGGAGTTTCTCCAGACCATCAGGGCAAGGGCTTAGGATCTGCTGTGGTGCTGCCTGGTGTGGAAGCA
GCTGAGAGAGCTGGGGTGCCAGCATTTCTGGAGACATCAGCTCCTAGAAACCTGCCCTTCTATGAACGGC
TGGGCTTCACAGTGACTGCTGATGTGGAGGTGCCTGAGGGCCCCAGAACCTGGTGCATGACAAGAAAACC
AGGAGCCTGACTGCAGCGACTGTGCCTTCTAGTTGCCAGCCATCTGTTGTTTGCCCCTCCCCCGTGCCTT
CCTTGACCCTGGAAGGTGCCACTCCCACTGTCCTTTCCTAATAAAATGAGGAAATTGCATCGCATTGTCT
GAGTAGGTGTCATTCTATTCTGGGGGGTGGGGTGGGGCAGGACAGCAAGGGGGAGGATTGGGAAGACAAT
AGCAGGCATGCTGGGGATGCGGTGGGCTCTATGGCTCGAGGAGGGCCTATTTCCCATGATTCCTTCATAT
TTGCATATACGATACAAGGCTGTTAGAGAGATAATTGGAATTAATTTGACTGTAAACACAAAGATATTAG
TACAAAATACGTGACGTAGAAAGTAATAATTTCTTGGGTAGTTTGCAGTTTTAAAATTATGTTTTAAAAT
GGACTATCATATGCTTACCGTAACTTGAAAGTATTTCGATTTCTTGGCTTTATATATCTTGTGGAAAGGA
CGAAACACCGATAACTTCGTATAGCATACATTATACGAAGTTATGGTACCGATGCAGCTAGCCCGCGGAT
CTGCCGGTCTCCCTATAGTGAGTCGTATTAATTTCGATAAGCCAGGTTAACCTGCATTAATGAATCGGCC
AACGCGCGGGGAGAGGCGGTTTGCGTATTGGGCGCTCTTCCGCTTCCTCGCTCACTGACTCGCTGCGCTC
GGTCGTTCGGCTGCGGCGAGCGGTATCAGCTCACTCAAAGGCGGTAATACGGTTATCCACAGAATCAGGG
GATAACGCAGGAAAGAACATGTGAGCAAAAGGCCAGCAAAAGGCCAGGAACCGTAAAAAGGCCGCGTTGC
TGGCGTTTTTCCATAGGCTCCGCCCCCCTGACGAGCATCACAAAAATCGACGCTCAAGTCAGAGGTGGCG
AAACCCGACAGGACTATAAAGATACCAGGCGTTTCCCCCTGGAAGCTCCCTCGTGCGCTCTCCTGTTCCG
ACCCTGCCGCTTACCGGATACCTGTCCGCCTTTCTCCCTTCGGGAAGCGTGGCGCTTTCTCATAGCTCAC
GCTGTAGGTATCTCAGTTCGGTGTAGGTCGTTCGCTCCAAGCTGGGCTGTGTGCACGAACCCCCCGTTCA
GCCCGACCGCTGCGCCTTATCCGGTAACTATCGTCTTGAGTCCAACCCGGTAAGACACGACTTATCGCCA
CTGGCAGCAGCCACTGGTAACAGGATTAGCAGAGCGAGGTATGTAGGCGGTGCTACAGAGTTCTTGAAGT
GGTGGCCTAACTACGGCTACACTAGAAGAACAGTATTTGGTATCTGCGCTCTGCTGAAGCCAGTTACCTT
CGGAAAAAGAGTTGGTAGCTCTTGATCCGGCAAACAAACCACCGCTGGTAGCGGTGGTTTTTTTGTTTGC
AAGCAGCAGATTACGCGCAGAAAAAAAGGATCTCAAGAAGATCCTTTGATCTTTTCTACGGGGTCTGACG
CTCAGTGGAACGAAAACTCACGTTAAGGGATTTTGGTCATGAGATTATCAAAAAGGATCTTCACCTAGAT
CCTTTTAAATTAAAAATGAAGTTTTAAATCAATCTAAAGTATATATGAGTAAACTTGGTCTGACAGTTAC
CAATGCTTAATCAGTGAGGCACCTATCTCAGCGATCTGTCTATTTCGTTCATCCATAGTTGCCTGACTCC
CCGTCGTGTAGATAACTACGATACGGGAGGGCTTACCATCTGGCCCCAGTGCTGCAATGATACCGCGAGA
CCCACGCTCACCGGCTCCAGATTTATCAGCAATAAACCAGCCAGCCGGAAGGGCCGAGCGCAGAAGTGGT
CCTGCAACTTTATCCGCCTCCATCCAGTCTATTAATTGTTGCCGGGAAGCTAGAGTAAGTAGTTCGCCAG
TTAATAGTTTGCGCAACGTTGTTGCCATTGCTACAGGCATCGTGGTGTCACGCTCGTCGTTTGGTATGGC
TTCATTCAGCTCCGGTTCCCAACGATCAAGGCGAGTTACATGATCCCCCATGTTGTGCAAAAAAGCGGTT
AGCTCCTTCGGTCCTCCGATCGTTGTCAGAAGTAAGTTGGCCGCAGTGTTATCACTCATGGTTATGGCAG
CACTGCATAATTCTCTTACTGTCATGCCATCCGTAAGATGCTTTTCTGTGACTGGTGAGTACTCAACCAA
GTCATTCTGAGAATAGTGTATGCGGCGACCGAGTTGCTCTTGCCCGGCGTCAATACGGGATAATACCGCG
CCACATAGCAGAACTTTAAAAGTGCTCATCATTGGAAAACGTTCTTCGGGGCGAAAACTCTCAAGGATCT
TACCGCTGTTGAGATCCAGTTCGATGTAACCCACTCGTGCACCCAACTGATCTTCAGCATCTTTTACTTT
CACCAGCGTTTCTGGGTGAGCAAAAACAGGAAGGCAAAATGCCGCAAAAAAGGGAATAAGGGCGACACGG
AAATGTTGAATACTCATACTCTTCCTTTTTCAATATTATTGAAGCATTTATCAGGGTTATTGTCTCATGA
GCGGATACATATTTGAATGTATTTAGAAAAATAAACAAATAGGGGTTCCGCGCACATTTCCCCGAAAAGT
GCCACCTGACGTCTAAGAAACCATTATTATCATGACATTAACCTATAAAAATAGGCGTATCACGAGGCCC
TTTCGTCTCGCGCGTTTCGGTGATGACGGTGAAAACCTCTGACACATGCAGCTCCCGGAGACGGTCACAG
CTTGTCTGTAAGCGGATGCCGGGAGCAGACAAGCCCGTCAGGGCGCGTCAGCGGGTGTTGGCGGGTGTCG
GGGCTGGCTTAACTATGCGGCATCAGAGCAGATTGTACTGAGAGTGCACCATATGGACATATTGTCGTTA
GAACGCGGCTACAATTAATACATAACCTTATGTATCATACACATACG
